Addgene plasmid #189923: AAV-EFS-SaKKHABE8e-bGH-U6-sgRNA-BsmBI
Purpose: AAV genome encoding SaKKHABE8e and Sa sgRNA cassette on a single AAV, with BsmBI sites for protospacer installation
Depositing lab: David Liu. Depositing organization: Broad Institute. Publication: Efficient in vivo base editing via single adeno-associated viruses with size-optimized genomes encoding compact adenine base editors. Davis JR, Wang X, Witte IP, Huang TP, Levy JM, Raguram A, Banskota S, Seidah NG, Musunuru K, Liu DR. Nat Biomed Eng. 2022 Jul 28. pii: 10.1038/s41551-022-00911-4. doi: 10.1038/s41551-022-00911-4. PubMed 35902773.
Backbone
  Vector backbone: modified pX601
  Vector type: AAV
Growth in bacteria
  Bacterial resistance: Ampicillin, 100 μg/mL
  Growth temperature: 37°C
  Growth strain: NEB Stable
  Copy number: Unknown
Gene/Insert
  Gene/Insert name: SaABE8e V106W (alt name: JRD295)
  Insert size (bp): 3848
  Mutation: nSaCas9 KKH, TadA ABE8e V106W
  Promoter: EFS
  Cloning method: Gibson Cloning
  Sequencing primers: 5′ GAGAACCGTATATAAGTGCAG
Terms and licenses: Academic/Nonprofit Terms; Industry Terms: Not Available to Industry
How to cite: AAV-EFS-SaKKHABE8e-bGH-U6-sgRNA-BsmBI was a gift from David Liu (Addgene plasmid # 189923 ; http://n2t.net/addgene:189923 ; RRID:Addgene_189923)
