[The description below was written by a language model from this plasmid's Addgene catalogue record and pLannotate feature annotations shown in this document.]
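Description:
AAV-EFS-SaKKHABE8e-bGH-U6-sgRNA-BsmBI is an AAV transfer plasmid built on a modified pX601 backbone that places a complete adenine base editor and its guide RNA cassette within a single AAV genome. The 7,873 nt plasmid is propagated in E. coli through a high-copy ColE1/pUC-type origin and selected with ampicillin via the β-lactamase gene. The backbone also carries an f1 phage origin and remnants of lac regulatory and lacZα sequences. Two AAV2 inverted terminal repeats, annotated as fragments, flank the payload and provide the cis signals for replication and packaging of the intervening DNA into AAV particles. A recombination-reducing host strain is listed for growth, a usual precaution for repeat-containing ITR plasmids.

Between the ITRs, the compact EFS (EF-1α core) promoter drives a roughly 3.8 kb fusion in which an evolved E. coli TadA deaminase (the ABE8e variant carrying V106W) sits upstream of a Staphylococcus aureus Cas9 nickase with the KKH mutations. Transcription ends at a bovine growth hormone polyadenylation signal. Downstream and in the opposite orientation, a human U6 RNA polymerase III promoter drives an S. aureus sgRNA scaffold, and BsmBI sites allow a chosen protospacer to be installed. The feature table does not annotate the BsmBI sites themselves, nor any nuclear localisation signals. A very short hit to SV40 small t antigen is probably an incidental annotation.

The short promoter and small Cas9 orthologue keep editor and guide within one AAV vector. The construct is intended for in vivo adenine base editing, in which the guide directs the nickase–deaminase fusion to convert target A•T base pairs to G•C without a double-strand break.
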