Features (pLannotate 1.2.2; 18 found; start..end, strand, type, name):
      1..131     +  repeat_region  AAV2 ITR (fragment): inverted terminal repeat of adeno-associated virus serotype 2 inverted
    145..302     +  CDS            lacZα (fragment): LacZα fragment of β-galactosidase; lacZ fragment
    307..735     +  rep_origin     f1 ori (sequence partly withheld): f1 bacteriophage origin of replication; arrow indicates direction of (+) strand synthesis
    788..892     +  promoter       AmpR promoter: bla
    893..1753    +  CDS            AmpR: β-lactamase; bla; confers resistance to ampicillin, carbenicillin, and related antibiotics
   1924..2512    +  rep_origin     ori: high-copy-number ColE1/pMB1/pBR322/pUC origin of replication
   2695..2787    +  CDS            lacI (fragment): lac repressor; lacI; The lac repressor binds to the lac operator to inhibit transcription in E. coli. This inhibition can be relieved by adding lactose or isopropyl-β-D-thiogalactopyranoside (IPTG).
   2800..2821    +  protein_bind   CAP binding site: CAP binding activates transcription in the presence of cAMP. E. coli catabolite activator protein
   2836..2866    +  promoter       lac promoter: promoter for the E. coli lac operon
   2874..2890    +  protein_bind   lac operator: The lac repressor binds to the lac operator to inhibit transcription in E. coli. This inhibition can be relieved by adding lactose or isopropyl-β-D-thiogalactopyranoside (IPTG). lac repressor encoded by lacI
   2940..3070    -  repeat_region  AAV2 ITR (fragment): inverted terminal repeat of adeno-associated virus serotype 2 inverted
   3092..3110    +  CDS            small t antigen (fragment): SV40 (simian virus 40) small t antigen
   3136..3347    +  promoter       EF-1α core promoter: core promoter for human elongation factor EF-1α
   3418..3909    +  CDS            tadA: TADA_ECOLI - Also known as yfhC. Experimental evidence at protein level: Swiss-Prot protein existence level 1. Catalyzes the deamination of adenosine to inosine at the wobble position 34 of tRNA(Arg2). Essential for cell viability. From Escherichia coli (strain K12).
   4015..7170    +  CDS            cas9: CAS9_STAAU - Experimental evidence at protein level: Swiss-Prot protein existence level 1. CRISPR (clustered regularly interspaced short palindromic repeat) is an adaptive immune system that provides protection against mobile genetic elements (viruses, transposable elements and conjugative plasmids). CRISPR clusters contain spacers, sequences complementary to antecedent mobile elements, and target invading nucleic acids. CRISPR clusters are transcribed and processed into CRISPR RNA (crRNA). In type II CRISPR systems correct processing of pre-crRNA requires a trans- encoded small RNA (tracrRNA)
   7247..7471    +  polyA_signal   bGH poly(A) signal: bovine growth hormone polyadenylation signal
   7497..7555    -  misc_RNA       Sa gRNA scaffold (fragment): guide RNA scaffold for the Staphylococcus aureus CRISPR/Cas9 system
   7610..7850    -  promoter       U6 promoter: RNA polymerase III promoter for human U6 snRNA
>Addgene plasmid #189923 | AAV-EFS-SaKKHABE8e-bGH-U6-sgRNA-BsmBI | addgene full sequence | sequence record 371624 | Addgene NGS Result
AGGAACCCCTAGTGATGGAGTTGGCCACTCCCTCTCTGCGCGCTCGCTCGCTCACTGAGGCCGGGCGACC
AAAGGTCGCCCGACGCCCGGGCTTTGCCCGGGCGGCCTCAGTGAGCGAGCGAGCGCGCAGCCTTAATTAA
CCTAATTCACTGGCCGTCGTTTTACAACGTCGTGACTGGGAAAACCCTGGCGTTACCCAACTTAATCGCC
TTGCAGCACATCCCCCTTTCGCCAGCTGGCGTAATAGCGAAGAGGCCCGCACCGATCGCCCTTCCCAACA
GTTGCGCAGCCTGAATGGCGAATGGG
[124 nt withheld, positions 307-430]
C
[91 nt withheld, positions 432-522]
A
[49 nt withheld, positions 524-572]
CCTTTGACGTTGGAGTCCACGTTCTTT
[37 nt withheld, positions 600-636]
ACCCTATCTCGGTCTATTCTTTTGATTTATAAGGGATTTTGCCGATTTCGGCCTATTGGTTAAAAAATGA
GCTGATTTAACAAAAATTTAACGCGAATTTTAACAAAATATTAACGCTTACAATTTAGGTGGCACTTTTC
GGGGAAATGTGCGCGGAACCCCTATTTGTTTATTTTTCTAAATACATTCAAATATGTATCCGCTCATGAG
ACAATAACCCTGATAAATGCTTCAATAATATTGAAAAAGGAAGAGTATGAGTATTCAACATTTCCGTGTC
GCCCTTATTCCCTTTTTTGCGGCATTTTGCCTTCCTGTTTTTGCTCACCCAGAAACGCTGGTGAAAGTAA
AAGATGCTGAAGATCAGTTGGGTGCACGAGTGGGTTACATCGAACTGGATCTCAACAGCGGTAAGATCCT
TGAGAGTTTTCGCCCCGAAGAACGTTTTCCAATGATGAGCACTTTTAAAGTTCTGCTATGTGGCGCGGTA
TTATCCCGTATTGACGCCGGGCAAGAGCAACTCGGTCGCCGCATACACTATTCTCAGAATGACTTGGTTG
AGTACTCACCAGTCACAGAAAAGCATCTTACGGATGGCATGACAGTAAGAGAATTATGCAGTGCTGCCAT
AACCATGAGTGATAACACTGCGGCCAACTTACTTCTGACAACGATCGGAGGACCGAAGGAGCTAACCGCT
TTTTTGCACAACATGGGGGATCATGTAACTCGCCTTGATCGTTGGGAACCGGAGCTGAATGAAGCCATAC
CAAACGACGAGCGTGACACCACGATGCCTGTAGCAATGGCAACAACGTTGCGCAAACTATTAACTGGCGA
ACTACTTACTCTAGCTTCCCGGCAACAATTAATAGACTGGATGGAGGCGGATAAAGTTGCAGGACCACTT
CTGCGCTCGGCCCTTCCGGCTGGCTGGTTTATTGCTGATAAATCTGGAGCCGGTGAGCGTGGGTCTCGCG
GTATCATTGCAGCACTGGGGCCAGATGGTAAGCCCTCCCGTATCGTAGTTATCTACACGACGGGGAGTCA
GGCAACTATGGATGAACGAAATAGACAGATCGCTGAGATAGGTGCCTCACTGATTAAGCATTGGTAACTG
TCAGACCAAGTTTACTCATATATACTTTAGATTGATTTAAAACTTCATTTTTAATTTAAAAGGATCTAGG
TGAAGATCCTTTTTGATAATCTCATGACCAAAATCCCTTAACGTGAGTTTTCGTTCCACTGAGCGTCAGA
CCCCGTAGAAAAGATCAAAGGATCTTCTTGAGATCCTTTTTTTCTGCGCGTAATCTGCTGCTTGCAAACA
AAAAAACCACCGCTACCAGCGGTGGTTTGTTTGCCGGATCAAGAGCTACCAACTCTTTTTCCGAAGGTAA
CTGGCTTCAGCAGAGCGCAGATACCAAATACTGTTCTTCTAGTGTAGCCGTAGTTAGGCCACCACTTCAA
GAACTCTGTAGCACCGCCTACATACCTCGCTCTGCTAATCCTGTTACCAGTGGCTGCTGCCAGTGGCGAT
AAGTCGTGTCTTACCGGGTTGGACTCAAGACGATAGTTACCGGATAAGGCGCAGCGGTCGGGCTGAACGG
GGGGTTCGTGCACACAGCCCAGCTTGGAGCGAACGACCTACACCGAACTGAGATACCTACAGCGTGAGCT
ATGAGAAAGCGCCACGCTTCCCGAAGGGAGAAAGGCGGACAGGTATCCGGTAAGCGGCAGGGTCGGAACA
GGAGAGCGCACGAGGGAGCTTCCAGGGGGAAACGCCTGGTATCTTTATAGTCCTGTCGGGTTTCGCCACC
TCTGACTTGAGCGTCGATTTTTGTGATGCTCGTCAGGGGGGCGGAGCCTATGGAAAAACGCCAGCAACGC
GGCCTTTTTACGGTTCCTGGCCTTTTGCTGGCCTTTTGCTCACATGTTCTTTCCTGCGTTATCCCCTGAT
TCTGTGGATAACCGTATTACCGCCTTTGAGTGAGCTGATACCGCTCGCCGCAGCCGAACGACCGAGCGCA
GCGAGTCAGTGAGCGAGGAAGCGGAAGAGCGCCCAATACGCAAACCGCCTCTCCCCGCGCGTTGGCCGAT
TCATTAATGCAGCTGGCACGACAGGTTTCCCGACTGGAAAGCGGGCAGTGAGCGCAACGCAATTAATGTG
AGTTAGCTCACTCATTAGGCACCCCAGGCTTTACACTTTATGCTTCCGGCTCGTATGTTGTGTGGAATTG
TGAGCGGATAACAATTTCACACAGGAAACAGCTATGACCATGATTACGCCAGATTTAATTAAGGCTGCGC
GCTCGCTCGCTCACTGAGGCCGCCCGGGCAAAGCCCGGGCGTCGGGCGACCTTTGGTCGCCCGGCCTCAG
TGAGCGAGCGAGCGCGCAGAGAGGGAGTGGCCAACTCCATCACTAGGGGTTCCTGCGGCCTCTAGAATTC
GCTAGCTAGGTCTTGAAAGGAGTGGGAATTGGCTCCGGTGCCCGTCAGTGGGCAGAGCGCACATCGCCCA
CAGTCCCCGAGAAGTTGGGGGGAGGGGTCGGCAATTGATCCGGTGCCTAGAGAAGGTGGCGCGGGGTAAA
CTGGGAAAGTGATGTCGTGTACTGGCTCCGCCTTTTTCCCGAGGGTGGGGGAGAACCGTATATAAGTGCA
GTAGTCGCCGTGAACGTTCTTTTTCGCAACGGGTTTGCCGCCAGAACACAGGACCGGTGCCACCATGAAA
CGGACAGCCGACGGAAGCGAGTTCGAGTCACCAAAGAAGAAGCGGAAAGTCTCTGAGGTGGAGTTTTCCC
ACGAGTACTGGATGAGACATGCCCTGACCCTGGCCAAGAGGGCACGGGATGAGAGGGAGGTGCCTGTGGG
AGCCGTGCTGGTGCTGAACAATAGAGTGATCGGCGAGGGCTGGAACAGAGCCATCGGCCTGCACGACCCA
ACAGCCCATGCCGAAATTATGGCCCTGAGACAGGGCGGCCTGGTCATGCAGAACTACAGACTGATTGACG
CCACCCTGTACGTGACATTCGAGCCTTGCGTGATGTGCGCCGGCGCCATGATCCACTCTAGGATCGGCCG
CGTGGTGTTTGGCGTGAGGAACTCAAAAAGAGGCGCCGCAGGCTCCCTGATGAACGTGCTGAACTACCCC
GGCATGAATCACCGCGTCGAAATTACCGAGGGAATCCTGGCAGATGAATGTGCCGCCCTGCTGTGCGATT
TCTATCGGATGCCTAGACAGGTGTTCAATGCTCAGAAGAAGGCCCAGAGCTCCATCAACTCCGGAGGATC
TAGCGGAGGCTCCTCTGGCTCTGAGACACCTGGCACAAGCGAGAGCGCAACACCTGAAAGCAGCGGGGGC
AGCAGCGGGGGGTCAGGGAAGCGAAATTACATTCTGGGGCTGGCCATTGGCATTACATCAGTGGGCTATG
GCATCATTGACTACGAGACAAGGGACGTGATCGACGCCGGCGTGAGACTGTTCAAGGAGGCCAACGTGGA
GAACAATGAGGGCCGGAGATCCAAGAGGGGAGCAAGGCGCCTGAAGCGGAGAAGGCGCCACAGAATCCAG
AGAGTGAAGAAGCTGCTGTTCGATTACAACCTGCTGACCGACCACTCCGAGCTGTCTGGCATCAATCCTT
ATGAGGCCAGAGTGAAGGGCCTGTCCCAGAAGCTGTCTGAGGAGGAGTTTAGCGCCGCCCTGCTGCACCT
GGCAAAGAGGAGAGGCGTGCACAACGTGAATGAGGTGGAGGAGGACACCGGCAACGAGCTGTCCACAAAG
GAGCAGATCAGCCGCAATTCCAAGGCCCTGGAGGAGAAGTATGTGGCCGAGCTGCAGCTGGAGCGGCTGA
AGAAGGATGGCGAGGTGAGGGGCTCCATCAATCGCTTCAAGACCTCTGACTACGTGAAGGAGGCCAAGCA
GCTGCTGAAGGTGCAGAAGGCCTACCACCAGCTGGATCAGTCCTTTATCGATACATATATCGACCTGCTG
GAGACAAGGCGCACATACTATGAGGGACCAGGAGAGGGCTCTCCCTTCGGCTGGAAGGACATCAAGGAGT
GGTACGAGATGCTGATGGGCCACTGCACCTATTTTCCAGAGGAGCTGAGAAGCGTGAAGTACGCCTATAA
CGCCGATCTGTACAACGCCCTGAATGACCTGAACAACCTGGTCATCACCAGGGATGAGAACGAGAAGCTG
GAGTACTATGAGAAGTTCCAGATCATCGAGAACGTGTTCAAGCAGAAGAAGAAGCCTACACTGAAGCAGA
TCGCCAAGGAGATCCTGGTGAACGAGGAGGACATCAAGGGCTACCGCGTGACCTCCACAGGCAAGCCAGA
GTTCACCAATCTGAAGGTGTATCACGATATCAAGGACATCACAGCCCGGAAGGAGATCATCGAGAACGCC
GAGCTGCTGGATCAGATCGCCAAGATCCTGACCATCTATCAGAGCTCCGAGGACATCCAGGAGGAGCTGA
CCAACCTGAATAGCGAGCTGACACAGGAGGAGATCGAGCAGATCAGCAATCTGAAGGGCTACACCGGCAC
ACACAACCTGAGCCTGAAGGCCATCAATCTGATCCTGGATGAGCTGTGGCACACAAACGACAATCAGATC
GCCATCTTTAACCGGCTGAAGCTGGTGCCAAAGAAGGTGGACCTGTCCCAGCAGAAGGAGATCCCAACCA
CACTGGTGGACGATTTCATCCTGTCTCCCGTGGTGAAGCGGAGCTTCATCCAGAGCATCAAAGTGATCAA
CGCCATCATCAAGAAGTACGGCCTGCCCAATGATATCATCATCGAGCTGGCCAGGGAGAAGAACTCCAAG
GACGCCCAGAAGATGATCAATGAGATGCAGAAGAGGAACCGCCAGACCAATGAGCGGATCGAGGAGATCA
TCAGAACCACAGGCAAGGAGAACGCCAAGTACCTGATCGAGAAGATCAAGCTGCACGATATGCAGGAGGG
CAAGTGTCTGTATTCTCTGGAGGCCATCCCTCTGGAGGACCTGCTGAACAATCCATTCAACTACGAGGTG
GATCACATCATCCCCCGGAGCGTGAGCTTCGACAATTCTTTTAACAATAAGGTGCTGGTGAAGCAGGAGG
AGAACAGCAAGAAGGGCAATAGGACCCCTTTCCAGTACCTGTCTAGCTCCGATTCTAAGATCAGCTACGA
GACATTCAAGAAGCACATCCTGAATCTGGCCAAGGGCAAGGGCCGCATCAGCAAGACCAAGAAGGAGTAC
CTGCTGGAGGAGCGGGACATCAACAGATTCTCCGTGCAGAAGGACTTCATCAACCGGAATCTGGTGGACA
CCAGATACGCCACACGCGGCCTGATGAATCTGCTGCGGTCTTATTTCAGAGTGAACAATCTGGATGTGAA
GGTGAAGAGCATCAACGGCGGCTTCACCTCCTTTCTGCGGAGAAAGTGGAAGTTTAAGAAGGAGCGCAAC
AAGGGCTATAAGCACCACGCCGAGGATGCCCTGATCATCGCCAATGCCGACTTCATCTTTAAGGAGTGGA
AGAAGCTGGACAAGGCCAAGAAAGTGATGGAGAACCAGATGTTCGAGGAGAAGCAGGCCGAGAGCATGCC
CGAGATCGAGACAGAGCAGGAGTACAAGGAGATTTTCATCACACCTCACCAGATCAAGCACATCAAGGAC
TTCAAGGACTACAAGTATTCTCACAGGGTGGATAAGAAGCCCAACCGCAAGCTGATCAATGACACCCTGT
ATAGCACACGGAAGGACGATAAGGGCAATACCCTGATCGTGAACAATCTGAACGGCCTGTACGACAAGGA
TAATGACAAGCTGAAGAAGCTGATCAACAAGTCTCCCGAGAAGCTGCTGATGTACCACCACGATCCTCAG
ACATATCAGAAGCTGAAGCTGATCATGGAGCAGTACGGCGACGAGAAGAACCCACTGTATAAGTACTATG
AGGAGACAGGCAACTACCTGACAAAGTATAGCAAGAAGGATAATGGCCCCGTGATCAAGAAGATCAAGTA
CTATGGCAACAAGCTGAATGCCCACCTGGACATCACCGACGATTACCCTAACTCTCGCAATAAGGTGGTG
AAGCTGAGCCTGAAGCCATACCGGTTCGACGTGTACCTGGACAACGGCGTGTATAAGTTTGTGACAGTGA
AGAATCTGGATGTGATCAAGAAGGAGAACTACTATGAGGTGAACAGCAAGTGCTACGAGGAGGCCAAGAA
GCTGAAGAAGATCAGCAACCAGGCCGAGTTCATCGCCTCTTTTTACAAGAATGACCTGATCAAGATCAAT
GGCGAGCTGTATAGAGTGATCGGCGTGAACAATGATCTGCTGAACAGAATCGAAGTGAATATGATCGACA
TCACCTACAGGGAGTATCTGGAGAACATGAATGATAAGAGGCCCCCTCATATCATCAAGACCATCGCCTC
TAAGACACAGAGCATCAAGAAGTACAGCACAGACATCCTGGGGAACCTGTATGAAGTCAAGAGCAAGAAA
CATCCTCAGATTATCAAGAAAGGCTCTGGCGGCTCAAAAAGAACCGCCGACGGCAGCGAATTCGAGCCCA
AGAAGAAGAGGAAAGTCTAATAGATCTCGACTGTGCCTTCTAGTTGCCAGCCATCTGTTGTTTGCCCCTC
CCCCGTGCCTTCCTTGACCCTGGAAGGTGCCACTCCCACTGTCCTTTCCTAATAAAATGAGGAAATTGCA
TCGCATTGTCTGAGTAGGTGTCATTCTATTCTGGGGGGTGGGGTGGGGCAGGACAGCAAGGGGGAGGATT
GGGAAGACAATAGCAGGCATGCTGGGGATGCGGTGGGCTCTATGGCTCGAGCGGCCCAAGCTTAAAAAAA
TCTCGCCAACAAGTTGACGAGATAAACACGGCATTTTGCCTTGTTTTAGTAGATTCTGTAATTTTCATTA
CAGAGTACTAAAACCGAGACGCATTAATCGTCTCGGGTGTTTCGTCCTTTCCACAAGATATATAAAGCCA
AGAAATCGAAATACTTTCAAGTTACGGTAAGCATATGATAGTCCATTTTAAAACATAATTTTAAAACTGC
AAACTACCCAAGAAATTATTACTTTCTACGTCACGTATTTTGTACTAATATCTTTGTGTTTACAGTCAAA
TTAATTCTAATTATCTCTCTAACAGCCTTGTATCGTATATGCAAATATGAAGGAATCATGGGAAATAGGC
CCTCTTCCTGCCCGACCTTGCGGCCGC
